>Addgene plasmid #241351 | pQE-9-RTXMCR-TYL-X2S-C | addgene full sequence | sequence record 485321 | Addgene NGS Result
CTCGAGAAATCATAAAAAATTTATTTGCTTTGTGAGCGGATAACAATTATAATAGATTCAATTGTGAGCG
GATAACAATTTCACACAGAATTCATTAAAGAGGAGAAATTAACTATGAGAGGATCGCATCACCATCACCA
TCACGGATCCCATATGGAGCTCGGCGCTAGCGGCGGTGCAGGGAGTGATACTTACCTTGGCGGGGCTGGG
TCGGACACGTATTTAGGCGGGGCTGGTAGCGACACTTACTTAGGCGGGGCAGGTTCAGACACTTACTTGG
GTGGGGCAGGGAGCGATACGTACTTAGGTGGCGCCGGATCTGACACTTACTTGGGCGGTGCGGGCAGCGA
CACCTATCTCGGTGGTGCAGGATCTGATACATACCTGGGTGGGGCGGGCAGTGACACTTATCTTATCAAC
GCAGGGGCCGATCAGCTGTGGTTTGCCCGGCAGGGGAACGACCTGGAGATTCGCATATTGGGTACCGACG
ACGCGTTAACGGTGCACGATTGGTACCGAGACGCTGATCATAGAGTAGAGATCATCCATGCAGCAAACCA
AGCCGTGGACCAAGCTGGTATCGAGAAGCTGGTGGAAGCCATGGCCCAATACCCCGATGAATTCACTAGT
CTCGAGAAGCTTAATTAGCTGAGCTTGGACTCCTGTTGATAGATCCAGTAATGACCTCAGAACTCCATCT
GGATTTGTTCAGAACGCTCGGTTGCCGCCGGGCGTTTTTTATTGGTGAGAATCCAAGCTAGCTTGGCGAG
ATTTTCAGGAGCTAAGGAAGCTAAAATGGAGAAAAAAATCACTGGATATACCACCGTTGATATATCCCAA
TGGCATCGTAAAGAACATTTTGAGGCATTTCAGTCAGTTGCTCAATGTACCTATAACCAGACCGTTCAGC
TGGATATTACGGCCTTTTTAAAGACCGTAAAGAAAAATAAGCACAAGTTTTATCCGGCCTTTATTCACAT
TCTTGCCCGCCTGATGAATGCTCATCCGGAATTTCGTATGGCAATGAAAGACGGTGAGCTGGTGATATGG
GATAGTGTTCACCCTTGTTACACCGTTTTCCATGAGCAAACTGAAACGTTTTCATCGCTCTGGAGTGAAT
ACCACGACGATTTCCGGCAGTTTCTACACATATATTCGCAAGATGTGGCGTGTTACGGTGAAAACCTGGC
CTATTTCCCTAAAGGGTTTATTGAGAATATGTTTTTCGTCTCAGCCAATCCCTGGGTGAGTTTCACCAGT
TTTGATTTAAACGTGGCCAATATGGACAACTTCTTCGCCCCCGTTTTCACCATGGGCAAATATTATACGC
AAGGCGACAAGGTGCTGATGCCGCTGGCGATTCAGGTTCATCATGCCGTTTGTGATGGCTTCCATGTCGG
CAGAATGCTTAATGAATTACAACAGTACTGCGATGAGTGGCAGGGCGGGGCGTAATTTTTTTAAGGCAGT
TATTGGTGCCCTTAAACGCCTGGGGTAATGACTCTCTAGCTTGAGGCATCAAATAAAACGAAAGGCTCAG
TCGAAAGACTGGGCCTTTCGTTTTATCTGTTGTTTGTCGGTGAACGCTCTCCTGAGTAGGACAAATCCGC
CCTCTAGATTACGTGCAGTCGATGATAAGCTGTCAAACATGAGAATTGTGCCTAATGAGTGAGCTAACTT
ACATTAATTGCGTTGCGCTCACTGCCCGCTTTCCAGTCGGGAAACCTGTCGTGCCAGCTGCATTAATGAA
TCGGCCAACGCGCGGGGAGAGGCGGTTTGCGTATTGGGCGCCAGGGTGGTTTTTCTTTTCACCAGTGAGA
CGGGCAACAGCTGATTGCCCTTCACCGCCTGGCCCTGAGAGAGTTGCAGCAAGCGGTCCACGCTGGTTTG
CCCCAGCAGGCGAAAATCCTGTTTGATGGTGGTTAACGGCGGGATATAACATGAGCTGTCTTCGGTATCG
TCGTATCCCACTACCGAGATATCCGCACCAACGCGCAGCCCGGACTCGGTAATGGCGCGCATTGCGCCCA
GCGCCATCTGATCGTTGGCAACCAGCATCGCAGTGGGAACGATGCCCTCATTCAGCATTTGCATGGTTTG
TTGAAAACCGGACATGGCACTCCAGTCGCCTTCCCGTTCCGCTATCGGCTGAATTTGATTGCGAGTGAGA
TATTTATGCCAGCCAGCCAGACGCAGACGCGCCGAGACAGAACTTAATGGGCCCGCTAACAGCGCGATTT
GCTGGTGACCCAATGCGACCAGATGCTCCACGCCCAGTCGCGTACCGTCTTCATGGGAGAAAATAATACT
GTTGATGGGTGTCTGGTCAGAGACATCAAGAAATAACGCCGGAACATTAGTGCAGGCAGCTTCCACAGCA
ATGGCATCCTGGTCATCCAGCGGATAGTTAATGATCAGCCCACTGACGCGTTGCGCGAGAAGATTGTGCA
CCGCCGCTTTACAGGCTTCGACGCCGCTTCGTTCTACCATCGACACCACCACGCTGGCACCCAGTTGATC
GGCGCGAGATTTAATCGCCGCGACAATTTGCGACGGCGCGTGCAGGGCCAGACTGGAGGTGGCAACGCCA
ATCAGCAACGACTGTTTGCCCGCCAGTTGTTGTGCCACGCGGTTGGGAATGTAATTCAGCTCCGCCATCG
CCGCTTCCACTTTTTCCCGCGTTTTCGCAGAAACGTGGCTGGCCTGGTTCACCACGCGGGAAACGGTCTG
ATAAGAGACACCGGCATACTCTGCGACATCGTATAACGTTACTGGTTTCACATTCACCACCCTGAATTGA
CTCTCTTCCGGGCGCTATCATGCCATACCGCGAAAGGTTTTGCACCATTCGATGGTGTCGGAATTTCGGG
CAGCGTTGGGTCCTGGCCACGGGTGCGCATGATCTAGAGCTGCCTCGCGCGTTTCGGTGATGACGGTGAA
AACCTCTGACACATGCAGCTCCCGGAGACGGTCACAGCTTGTCTGTAAGCGGATGCCGGGAGCAGACAAG
CCCGTCAGGGCGCGTCAGCGGGTGTTGGCGGGTGTCGGGGCGCAGCCATGACCCAGTCACGTAGCGATAG
CGGAGTGTATACTGGCTTAACTATGCGGCATCAGAGCAGATTGTACTGAGAGTGCACCATATGCGGTGTG
AAATACCGCACAGATGCGTAAGGAGAAAATACCGCATCAGGCGCTCTTCCGCTTCCTCGCTCACTGACTC
GCTGCGCTCGGTCGTTCGGCTGCGGCGAGCGGTATCAGCTCACTCAAAGGCGGTAATACGGTTATCCACA
GAATCAGGGGATAACGCAGGAAAGAACATGTGAGCAAAAGGCCAGCAAAAGGCCAGGAACCGTAAAAAGG
CCGCGTTGCTGGCGTTTTTCCATAGGCTCCGCCCCCCTGACGAGCATCACAAAAATCGACGCTCAAGTCA
GAGGTGGCGAAACCCGACAGGACTATAAAGATACCAGGCGTTTCCCCCTGGAAGCTCCCTCGTGCGCTCT
CCTGTTCCGACCCTGCCGCTTACCGGATACCTGTCCGCCTTTCTCCCTTCGGGAAGCGTGGCGCTTTCTC
ATAGCTCACGCTGTAGGTATCTCAGTTCGGTGTAGGTCGTTCGCTCCAAGCTGGGCTGTGTGCACGAACC
CCCCGTTCAGCCCGACCGCTGCGCCTTATCCGGTAACTATCGTCTTGAGTCCAACCCGGTAAGACACGAC
TTATCGCCACTGGCAGCAGCCACTGGTAACAGGATTAGCAGAGCGAGGTATGTAGGCGGTGCTACAGAGT
TCTTGAAGTGGTGGCCTAACTACGGCTACACTAGAAGGACAGTATTTGGTATCTGCGCTCTGCTGAAGCC
AGTTACCTTCGGAAAAAGAGTTGGTAGCTCTTGATCCGGCAAACAAACCACCGCTGGTAGCGGTGGTTTT
TTTGTTTGCAAGCAGCAGATTACGCGCAGAAAAAAAGGATCTCAAGAAGATCCTTTGATCTTTTCTACGG
GGTCTGACGCTCAGTGGAACGAAAACTCACGTTAAGGGATTTTGGTCATGAGATTATCAAAAAGGATCTT
CACCTAGATCCTTTTAAATTAAAAATGAAGTTTTAAATCAATCTAAAGTATATATGAGTAAACTTGGTCT
GACAGTTACCAATGCTTAATCAGTGAGGCACCTATCTCAGCGATCTGTCTATTTCGTTCATCCATAGTTG
CCTGACTCCCCGTCGTGTAGATAACTACGATACGGGAGGGCTTACCATCTGGCCCCAGTGCTGCAATGAT
ACCGCGAGACCCACGCTCACCGGCTCCAGATTTATCAGCAATAAACCAGCCAGCCGGAAGGGCCGAGCGC
AGAAGTGGTCCTGCAACTTTATCCGCCTCCATCCAGTCTATTAATTGTTGCCGGGAAGCTAGAGTAAGTA
GTTCGCCAGTTAATAGTTTGCGCAACGTTGTTGCCATTGCTACAGGCATCGTGGTGTCACGCTCGTCGTT
TGGTATGGCTTCATTCAGCTCCGGTTCCCAACGATCAAGGCGAGTTACATGATCCCCCATGTTGTGCAAA
AAAGCGGTTAGCTCCTTCGGTCCTCCGATCGTTGTCAGAAGTAAGTTGGCCGCAGTGTTATCACTCATGG
TTATGGCAGCACTGCATAATTCTCTTACTGTCATGCCATCCGTAAGATGCTTTTCTGTGACTGGTGAGTA
CTCAACCAAGTCATTCTGAGAATAGTGTATGCGGCGACCGAGTTGCTCTTGCCCGGCGTCAATACGGGAT
AATACCGCGCCACATAGCAGAACTTTAAAAGTGCTCATCATTGGAAAACGTTCTTCGGGGCGAAAACTCT
CAAGGATCTTACCGCTGTTGAGATCCAGTTCGATGTAACCCACTCGTGCACCCAACTGATCTTCAGCATC
TTTTACTTTCACCAGCGTTTCTGGGTGAGCAAAAACAGGAAGGCAAAATGCCGCAAAAAAGGGAATAAGG
GCGACACGGAAATGTTGAATACTCATACTCTTCCTTTTTCAATATTATTGAAGCATTTATCAGGGTTATT
GTCTCATGAGCGGATACATATTTGAATGTATTTAGAAAAATAAACAAATAGGGGTTCCGCGCACATTTCC
CCGAAAAGTGCCACCTGACGTCTAAGAAACCATTATTATCATGACATTAACCTATAAAAATAGGCGTATC
ACGAGGCCCTTTCGTCTTCAC
Features (pLannotate 1.2.2; 17 found; start..end, strand, type, name):
     10..54      +  promoter       T5 promoter: bacteriophage T5 promoter for E. coli RNA polymerase, with embedded lac operator
     62..78      +  protein_bind   lac operator: The lac repressor binds to the lac operator to inhibit transcription in E. coli. This inhibition can be relieved by adding lactose or isopropyl-β-D-thiogalactopyranoside (IPTG). lac repressor encoded by lacI
    127..144     +  CDS            7xHis (fragment): 6xHis affinity tag
    433..618     +  CDS            cya (fragment): CYAA_BORP1 - Also known as cyaA. Experimental evidence at protein level: Swiss-Prot protein existence level 1. This adenylate cyclase belongs to a special class of bacterial toxin. It causes whooping cough by acting on mammalian cells by elevating cAMP-concentration and thus disrupts normal cell function. From Bordetella pertussis (strain ATCC 9797 / DSM 5571 / NCTC 10739 / 18323).
    658..752     +  terminator     lambda t0 terminator: transcription terminator from phage lambda
    767..795     +  promoter       cat promoter (fragment): promoter of the E. coli cat gene encoding chloramphenicol acetyltransferase
    796..1452    +  CDS            cat: CAT_ECOLX - Experimental evidence at protein level: Swiss-Prot protein existence level 1. This enzyme is an effector of chloramphenicol resistance in bacteria. From Escherichia coli. This protein is used as a marker in many commonly used cloning vectors, such as pACYC184.
   1520..1606    +  terminator     rrnB T1 terminator: Escherichia coli rrnB; transcription terminator T1 from the E. coli rrnB gene
   1629..1646    -  promoter       tet promoter (fragment): E. coli promoter for tetracycline efflux protein gene
   1665..1686    -  protein_bind   CAP binding site: CAP binding activates transcription in the presence of cAMP. E. coli catabolite activator protein
   1699..2781    -  CDS            lacI: lac repressor; lacI; The lac repressor binds to the lac operator to inhibit transcription in E. coli. This inhibition can be relieved by adding lactose or isopropyl-β-D-thiogalactopyranoside (IPTG).
   2782..2859    -  promoter       lacIq promoter: lacI (mutant); In the lacIq allele, a single base change in the promoter boosts expression of the lacI gene about 10-fold.
   2908..2949    +  CDS            rop (fragment): Rop protein, which maintains plasmids at low copy number; rop
   3051..3191    +  misc_feature   bom: basis of mobility region from pBR322
   3377..3965    -  rep_origin     ori: high-copy-number ColE1/pMB1/pBR322/pUC origin of replication
   4136..4996    -  CDS            AmpR: β-lactamase; bla; confers resistance to ampicillin, carbenicillin, and related antibiotics
   4997..5101    -  promoter       AmpR promoter: bla
