[The description below was written by a language model from this plasmid's Addgene catalogue record and pLannotate feature annotations shown in this document.]
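Description:
pQE-9-RTXMCR-TYL-X2S-C is a bacterial expression plasmid built on the pQE-9 backbone for producing a synthetic repeats-in-toxin (RTX) protein in E. coli. The sequenced record is 5,201 nt. It replicates from a high-copy ColE1/pMB1-type origin, with only a fragment of rop and the pBR322 bom region nearby, and is selected with ampicillin through the β-lactamase gene and its own promoter. The feature table also shows a full-length chloramphenicol acetyltransferase (cat) coding sequence downstream of the expression cassette. It is preceded by only a fragment of the cat promoter, and the catalogue lists ampicillin as the sole selection. A lacI gene driven by the lacIq promoter is carried on the plasmid, so the repressor is supplied in cis.

The insert, cloned between retained BamHI and HindIII sites, encodes a designed protein in which the RTX consensus nonapeptide GGAGSDTYL is repeated nine times and followed by a C-terminal capping domain. The annotation detects a fragment matching the Bordetella pertussis adenylate cyclase toxin (cya/CyaA) in the 3′ part of the open reading frame, which probably corresponds to the capping domain, although the record does not state this. Transcription is driven by the phage T5 promoter, which has an embedded lac operator and a second operator downstream. Expression is therefore repressed by LacI, inducible with IPTG, and carried out by the host RNA polymerase. A backbone-encoded N-terminal 6xHis tag allows metal-affinity purification, and the lambda t0 terminator ends the transcript, with rrnB T1 following cat. The associated publication indicates that the construct is used to study repetitive proteins that undergo large conformational changes and are difficult for structure prediction algorithms.
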