Addgene plasmid #241351: pQE-9-RTXMCR-TYL-X2S-C
Purpose: Repeats-In-Toxin (RTX) protein consensus sequence GGAGSDTYL repeated nine times with C-terminal Capping Domain
Depositing lab: Danielle Mai. Depositing organization: Stanford University. Publication: Repetitive proteins that undergo large conformational changes evade structural prediction algorithms. Chang MP, Jin T, Gudinas AP, Fernandez D, Alexander-Katz A, Matsui T, Mai DJ. J Chem Phys. 2025 Dec 14;163(22):224906. doi: 10.1063/5.0304777. PubMed 41379425.
Backbone
  Vector backbone: pQE-9
  Vector type: Bacterial Expression
Growth in bacteria
  Bacterial resistance: Ampicillin, 100 μg/mL
  Growth temperature: 37°C
  Growth strain: DH5alpha
  Copy number: High Copy
Gene/Insert
  Gene/Insert name: RTXMCR-TYL-X2S-C
  Species: Synthetic
  Promoter: T5
  Tag / fusion protein: 6xHis (N terminal on backbone)
  Cloning method: Restriction Enzyme; 5′ cloning site BamHI (not destroyed); 3′ cloning site HindIII (not destroyed)
Terms and licenses: Academic/Nonprofit Terms; Industry Terms: Not Available to Industry
How to cite: pQE-9-RTXMCR-TYL-X2S-C was a gift from Danielle Mai (Addgene plasmid # 241351 ; http://n2t.net/addgene:241351 ; RRID:Addgene_241351)
